>Addgene plasmid #42267 | pRK5-mFzd5-1D4 | addgene full sequence | sequence record 459089 | Addgene NGS Result
GCGTTGGCCGATTCATTAATGCAGCTGGCACGACAGGTTTCCCGACTGGAAAGCGGGCAGTGAGCGCAAC
GCAATTAATGTGAGTTAGCTCACTCATTAGGCACCCCAGGCTTTACACTTTATGCTTCCGGCTCGTATGT
TGTGTGGAATTGTGAGCGGATAACAATTTCACACAGGAAACAGCTATGACATGATTACGAATTAATTCGA
GCTCGCCCGACATTGATTATTGACTAGTTATTAATAGTAATCAATTACGGGGTCATTAGTTCATAGCCCA
TATATGGAGTTCCGCGTTACATAACTTACGGTAAATGGCCCGCCTGGCTGACCGCCCAACGACCCCCGCC
CATTGACGTCAATAATGACGTATGTTCCCATAGTAACGCCAATAGGGACTTTCCATTGACGTCAATGGGT
GGAGTATTTACGGTAAACTGCCCACTTGGCAGTACATCAAGTGTATCATATGCCAAGTACGCCCCCTATT
GACGTCAATGACGGTAAATGGCCCGCCTGGCATTATGCCCAGTACATGACCTTATGGGACTTTCCTACTT
GGCAGTACATCTACGTATTAGTCATCGCTATTACCATGGTGATGCGGTTTTGGCAGTACATCAATGGGCG
TGGATAGCGGTTTGACTCACGGGGATTTCCAAGTCTCCACCCCATTGACGTCAATGGGAGTTTGTTTTGG
CACCAAAATCAACGGGACTTTCCAAAATGTCGTAACAACTCCGCCCCATTGACGCAAATGGGCGGTAGGC
GTGTACGGTGGGAGGTCTATATAAGCAGAGCTCGTTTAGTGAACCGTCAGATCGCCTGGAGACGCCATCC
ACGCTGTTTTGACCTCCATAGAAGACACCGGGACCGATCCAGCCTCCGCGGCCGGGAACGGTGCATTGGA
ACGCGGATTCCCCGTGCCAAGAGTGACGTAAGTACCGCCTATAGAGTCTATAGGCCCACCCCCTTGGCTT
CGTTAGAACGCGGCTACAATTAATACATAACCTTATGTATCATACACATACGATTTAGGTGACACTATAG
AATAACATCCACTTTGCCTTTCTCTCCACAGGTGTCCACTCCCAGGTCCAACTGCACCTCGGTTCTATCC
CACCGCGGTGGCGGCCGCTCTAGAACTAGTGGATCAATTCCGCCGCCACCATGGCTCGACCCGACCCGTC
TGCGCCTCCCTCTCTTCTGCTGCTGTTGCTGGCGCAGCTGGTGGGCCGGGCAGCGGCCGCCTCCAAGGCC
CCGGTGTGCCAGGAAATCACGGTGCCCATGTGCCGAGGCATCGGCTACAACCTGACGCACATGCCCAACC
AGTTCAACCATGACACGCAGGACGAAGCAGGCCTGGAGGTGCACCAATTCTGGCCGCTTGTGGAGATCCA
CTGCTCACCGGACCTGCGCTTCTTCCTGTGCTCTATGTACACGCCCATCTGTTTGCCTGACTACCACAAG
CCGCTACCACCGTGCCGTTCCGTGTGCGAGCGCGCCAAGGCCGGCTGCTCGCCGCTCATGCGCCAGTACG
GCTTCGCCTGGCCCGAGCGCATGAGCTGCGACCGCCTCCCTGTGCTGGGCGGCGACGCCGAGGTTCTGTG
TATGGATTATAACCGAAGCGAAGCCACCACCGCGTCCCCTAAGTCCTTCCCGGCCAAACCTACACTCCCA
GGACCACCAGGGGCGCCATCTTCCGGGGGCGAGTGCCCCTCGGGAGGCCCATCCGTGTGCACGTGCCGCG
AGCCCTTCGTGCCCATCCTGAAGGAGTCACACCCACTCTACAACAAGGTGCGCACCGGCCAAGTGCCCAA
CTGCGCGGTGCCCTGCTACCAGCCGTCCTTCAGCCCGGACGAGCGCACGTTCGCCACCTTCTGGATTGGC
CTGTGGTCTGTGCTGTGCTTCATCTCCACGTCCACCACCGTTGCCACCTTCCTCATTGACATGGAACGAT
TCCGCTACCCTGAGCGCCCCATCATCTTCTTGTCTGCGTGCTACCTGTGTGTGTCACTGGGATTCTTGGT
GCGCCTGGTAGTGGGCCATGCCAGCGTCGCTTGCAGCCGTGAGCACAGCCACATTCACTATGAGACTACC
GGCCCTGCGCTGTGCACGGTTGTCTTCCTCTTAGTCTATTTCTTTGGCATGGCCAGCTCCATCTGGTGGG
TCATCCTGTCGCTCACCTGGTTCTTGGCGGCTGGCATGAAGTGGGGCAATGAAGCCATCGCAGGTTATGC
ACAGTACTTCCACCTTGCTGCCTGGCTCATCCCCAGTGTCAAGTCCATTACGGCGCTGGCACTGAGCTCG
GTGGACGGGGACCCAGTGGCTGGCATCTGCTATGTGGGCAACCAAAACCTGAACTCACTACGAGGCTTTG
TCTTGGGCCCACTGGTGCTGTACCTGTTGGTGGGCACGCTCTTCCTTCTGGCAGGCTTCGTGTCACTCTT
CCGCATCCGGAGCGTCATCAAGCAGGGTGGCACTAAGACGGACAAGCTAGAGAAGCTCATGATCCGCATC
GGCATCTTCACCCTGCTCTACACGGTGCCAGCCAGCATCGTGGTGGCCTGCTACCTGTATGAGCAGCACT
ACCGGGAGAGCTGGGAGGCAGCCCTCACCTGCGCGTGTCCGGGACCGGACGCTGGCCAGCCACGCGCCAA
ACCCGAGTACTGGGTGCTCATGCTCAAGTACTTCATGTGCCTGGTGGTGGGCATCACGTCGGGAGTCTGG
ATCTGGTCCGGCAAGACTCTGGAGTCTTGGCGGCGGTTCACCAGCCGCTGCTGCTGCAGCTCTCGGCGGG
GCCACAAGAGCGGTGGCGCTATGGCCGCAGGAGACTATGCGGAGGCCAGCGCCGCGCTCACCGGCAGGAC
CGGGCCGCCTGGCCCCACCGCCGCATACCACAAGCAAGTGTCCCTGTCGCACGTAGGCGCGCCTTCCAAG
ACAGAGACCAGCCAAGTGGCGCCTGCCTAAAGCTTATCGATACCGTCGACCTCGAGGGGGGGCCCGAGCT
TGGCCGCCATGGCCCAACTTGTTTATTGCAGCTTATAATGGTTACAAATAAAGCAATAGCATCACAAATT
TCACAAATAAAGCATTTTTTTCACTGCATTCTAGTTGTGGTTTGTCCAAACTCATCAATGTATCTTATCA
TGTCTGGATCGGGAATTAATTCGGCGCAGCACCATGGCCTGAAATAACCTCTGAAAGAGGAACTTGGTTA
GGTACCTTCTGAGGCGGAAAGAACCAGCTGTGGAATGTGTGTCAGTTAGGGTGTGGAAAGTCCCCAGGCT
CCCCAGCAGGCAGAAGTATGCAAAGCATGCATCTCAATTAGTCAGCAACCAGGTGTGGAAAGTCCCCAGG
CTCCCCAGCAGGCAGAAGTATGCAAAGCATGCATCTCAATTAGTCAGCAACCATAGTCCCGCCCCTAACT
CCGCCCATCCCGCCCCTAACTCCGCCCAGTTCCGCCCATTCTCCGCCCCATGGCTGACTAATTTTTTTTA
TTTATGCAGAGGCCGAGGCCGCCTCGGCCTCTGAGCTATTCCAGAAGTAGTGAGGAGGCTTTTTTGGAGG
CCTAGGCTTTTGCAAAAAGCTGTTAACAGCTTGGCACTGGCCGTCGTTTTACAACGTCGTGACTGGGAAA
ACCCTGGCGTTACCCAACTTAATCGCCTTGCAGCACATCCCCCTTTCGCCAGCTGGCGTAATAGCGAAGA
GGCCCGCACCGATCGCCCTTCCCAACAGTTGCGCAGCCTGAATGGCGAATGGCGCCTGATGCGGTATTTT
CTCCTTACGCATCTGTGCGGTATTTCACACCGCATA
[142 nt withheld, positions 3817-3958]
C
[141 nt withheld, positions 3960-4100]
CCTTTGACGTTGGAGTCCACGTTCTTT
[37 nt withheld, positions 4128-4164]
ACCCTATCTCGGGCTATTCTTTTGATTTATAAGGGATTTTGCCGATTTCGGCCTATTGGTTAAAAAATGA
GCTGATTTAACAAAAATTTAACGCGAATTTTAACAAAATATTAACGTTTACAATTTTATGGTGCACTCTC
AGTACAATCTGCTCTGATGCCGCATAGTTAAGCCAGCCCCGACCCCGCCAACACCCGCTGACGCGCCCTG
ACGGGCTTGTCTGCTCCCGGCATCCGCTTACAGACAAGCTGTGACCGTCTCCGGGAGCTGCATGTGTCAG
AGGTTTTCACCGTCATCACCGAAACGCGCGAGACGAAAGGGCCTCGTGATACGCCTATTTTTATAGGTTA
ATGTCATGATAATAATGGTTTCTTAGACGTCAGGTGGCACTTTTCGGGGAAATGTGCGCGGAACCCCTAT
TTGTTTATTTTTCTAAATACATTCAAATATGTATCCGCTCATGAGACAATAACCCTGATAAATGCTTCAA
TAATATTGAAAAAGGAAGAGTATGAGTATTCAACATTTCCGTGTCGCCCTTATTCCCTTTTTTGCGGCAT
TTTGCCTTCCTGTTTTTGCTCACCCAGAAACGCTGGTGAAAGTAAAAGATGCTGAAGATCAGTTGGGTGC
ACGAGTGGGTTACATCGAACTGGATCTCAACAGCGGTAAGATCCTTGAGAGTTTTCGCCCCGAAGAACGT
TTTCCAATGATGAGCACTTTTAAAGTTCTGCTATGTGGCGCGGTATTATCCCGTATTGACGCCGGGCAAG
AGCAACTCGGTCGCCGCATACACTATTCTCAGAATGACTTGGTTGAGTACTCACCAGTCACAGAAAAGCA
TCTTACGGATGGCATGACAGTAAGAGAATTATGCAGTGCTGCCATAACCATGAGTGATAACACTGCGGCC
AACTTACTTCTGACAACGATCGGAGGACCGAAGGAGCTAACCGCTTTTTTGCACAACATGGGGGATCATG
TAACTCGCCTTGATCGTTGGGAACCGGAGCTGAATGAAGCCATACCAAACGACGAGCGTGACACCACGAT
GCCTGTAGCAATGGCAACAACGTTGCGCAAACTATTAACTGGCGAACTACTTACTCTAGCTTCCCGGCAA
CAATTAATAGACTGGATGGAGGCGGATAAAGTTGCAGGACCACTTCTGCGCTCGGCCCTTCCGGCTGGCT
GGTTTATTGCTGATAAATCTGGAGCCGGTGAGCGTGGGTCTCGCGGTATCATTGCAGCACTGGGGCCAGA
TGGTAAGCCCTCCCGTATCGTAGTTATCTACACGACGGGGAGTCAGGCAACTATGGATGAACGAAATAGA
CAGATCGCTGAGATAGGTGCCTCACTGATTAAGCATTGGTAACTGTCAGACCAAGTTTACTCATATATAC
TTTAGATTGATTTAAAACTTCATTTTTAATTTAAAAGGATCTAGGTGAAGATCCTTTTTGATAATCTCAT
GACCAAAATCCCTTAACGTGAGTTTTCGTTCCACTGAGCGTCAGACCCCGTAGAAAAGATCAAAGGATCT
TCTTGAGATCCTTTTTTTCTGCGCGTAATCTGCTGCTTGCAAACAAAAAAACCACCGCTACCAGCGGTGG
TTTGTTTGCCGGATCAAGAGCTACCAACTCTTTTTCCGAAGGTAACTGGCTTCAGCAGAGCGCAGATACC
AAATACTGTTCTTCTAGTGTAGCCGTAGTTAGGCCACCACTTCAAGAACTCTGTAGCACCGCCTACATAC
CTCGCTCTGCTAATCCTGTTACCAGTGGCTGCTGCCAGTGGCGATAAGTCGTGTCTTACCGGGTTGGACT
CAAGACGATAGTTACCGGATAAGGCGCAGCGGTCGGGCTGAACGGGGGGTTCGTGCACACAGCCCAGCTT
GGAGCGAACGACCTACACCGAACTGAGATACCTACAGCGTGAGCTATGAGAAAGCGCCACGCTTCCCGAA
GGGAGAAAGGCGGACAGGTATCCGGTAAGCGGCAGGGTCGGAACAGGAGAGCGCACGAGGGAGCTTCCAG
GGGGAAACGCCTGGTATCTTTATAGTCCTGTCGGGTTTCGCCACCTCTGACTTGAGCGTCGATTTTTGTG
ATGCTCGTCAGGGGGGCGGAGCCTATGGAAAAACGCCAGCAACGCGGCCTTTTTACGGTTCCTGGCCTTT
TGCTGGCCTTTTGCTCACATGTTCTTTCCTGCGTTATCCCCTGATTCTGTGGATAACCGTATTACCGCCT
TTGAGTGAGCTGATACCGCTCGCCGCAGCCGAACGACCGAGCGCAGCGAGTCAGTGAGCGAGGAAGCGGA
AGAGCGCCCAATACGCAAACCGCCTCTCCCCGC
Features (pLannotate 1.2.2; 22 found; start..end, strand, type, name):
     76..97      +  protein_bind   CAP binding site: CAP binding activates transcription in the presence of cAMP. E. coli catabolite activator protein
    112..142     +  promoter       lac promoter: promoter for the E. coli lac operon
    150..166     +  protein_bind   lac operator: The lac repressor binds to the lac operator to inhibit transcription in E. coli. This inhibition can be relieved by adding lactose or isopropyl-β-D-thiogalactopyranoside (IPTG). lac repressor encoded by lacI
    219..598     +  enhancer       CMV enhancer: human cytomegalovirus immediate early enhancer
    599..802     +  promoter       CMV promoter: human cytomegalovirus (CMV) immediate early promoter
    938..981     +  intron         CMV intron (fragment): modified intron A from human cytomegalovirus
   1033..1051    +  promoter       SP6 promoter: promoter for bacteriophage SP6 RNA polymerase
   1055..1092    +  CDS            IgH signal sequence (fragment): signal sequence from the mouse immunoglobulin heavy chain variable region
   1120..1155    +  misc_feature   MCS (fragment): pBluescript multiple cloning site
   1171..2925    +  CDS            Fzd5: FZD5_MOUSE - Experimental evidence at protein level: Swiss-Prot protein existence level 1. Receptor for Wnt proteins (PubMed:11092808, PubMed:18230341). Can activate WNT2, WNT10B, WNT5A, but not WNT2B or WNT4 (in vitro); the in vivo situation may be different since not all of these are known to be coexpressed (PubMed:11092808). In neurons, activation of WNT7A promotes formation of synapses (By similarity). Functions in the canonical Wnt/beta-catenin signaling pathway (PubMed:18230341). The canonical Wnt/beta-catenin signaling pathway leads to the activation of disheveled proteins, inhibition o
   2970..3006    +  misc_feature   MCS (fragment): pBluescript multiple cloning site
   3026..3160    +  polyA_signal   SV40 poly(A) signal: SV40 polyadenylation signal
   3229..3586    +  promoter       SV40 promoter: SV40 enhancer and early promoter
   3605..3759    +  CDS            lacZα (fragment): LacZα fragment of β-galactosidase; lacZ fragment
   3765..3816    -  misc_feature   bom (fragment): basis of mobility region from pBR322
   3835..4215    +  rep_origin     M13 ori (sequence partly withheld): M13 bacteriophage origin of replication; arrow indicates direction of (+) strand synthesis
   4291..4340    -  misc_feature   bom (fragment): basis of mobility region from pBR322
   4441..4476    -  CDS            rop (fragment): Rop protein, which maintains plasmids at low copy number; rop
   4571..4675    +  promoter       AmpR promoter: bla
   4676..5536    +  CDS            AmpR: β-lactamase; bla; confers resistance to ampicillin, carbenicillin, and related antibiotics
   5707..6295    +  rep_origin     ori: high-copy-number ColE1/pMB1/pBR322/pUC origin of replication
   6478..63      +  CDS            lacI (fragment) (across the origin): lac repressor; lacI; The lac repressor binds to the lac operator to inhibit transcription in E. coli. This inhibition can be relieved by adding lactose or isopropyl-β-D-thiogalactopyranoside (IPTG).
