[The description below was written by a language model from this plasmid's Addgene catalogue record, the feature table of its GenBank file and pLannotate feature annotations shown in this document.]
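Description:
pRK5-mFzd5-1D4 is a mammalian expression plasmid built on the pRK5 backbone that carries the mouse Frizzled 5 (Fzd5) coding sequence, with a 1D4 epitope tag fused to the C-terminus of the receptor according to the catalogue entry. The full sequence record is about 6.5 kb. In E. coli the plasmid is maintained by a high-copy ColE1/pUC-type origin and selected with ampicillin through the β-lactamase gene. An M13 phage origin is also present, which in principle allows single-stranded DNA production. Fragments of lacI, lacZα, rop and bom, together with the lac promoter and operator, are backbone remnants with no evident role in the payload.

Expression in mammalian cells is driven by the human cytomegalovirus immediate-early enhancer and promoter, followed by a fragment of CMV intron A and terminated by an SV40 polyadenylation signal downstream of the insert. An SP6 promoter lies just upstream of the cloning region and serves as the 5′ sequencing primer site; it could also support in vitro transcription. An SV40 enhancer/early promoter element sits after the poly(A) signal. The Fzd5 open reading frame is flanked by pBluescript-derived polylinker fragments. The annotation tool does not call the 1D4 tag itself, and it flags a short fragment of an immunoglobulin heavy-chain signal sequence upstream of the insert; the record does not indicate whether this is functionally joined to the receptor.

Fzd5 is a Wnt receptor that functions in canonical β-catenin signalling. The tagged construct suits transient expression with antibody detection or purification, and it comes from a study of Frizzled gene interactions in mouse development. The accompanying GenBank record covers only a 769 bp partial read annotated with sequencing primer sites.
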