Addgene plasmid #42267: pRK5-mFzd5-1D4
Depositing lab: Chris Garcia & Jeremy Nathans. Depositing organization: Johns Hopkins University and School of Medicine. Publication: Frizzled 2 and frizzled 7 function redundantly in convergent extension and closure of the ventricular septum and palate: evidence for a network of interacting genes. Yu H, Ye X, Guo N, Nathans J. Development. 2012 Dec 1;139(23):4383-94. doi: 10.1242/dev.083352. Epub 2012 Oct 24. PubMed 23095888.
Backbone
  Vector backbone: pRK5
  Vector type: Mammalian Expression
Growth in bacteria
  Bacterial resistance: Ampicillin, 100 μg/mL
  Growth temperature: 37°C
  Growth strain: DH5alpha
  Copy number: Unknown
Gene/Insert
  Gene/Insert name: Frizzled 5
  Species: M. musculus (mouse)
  Entrez Gene: Fzd5 (a.k.a. 5330434N09Rik, AI427138, Fz-5, Fz5, mFz5)
  Tag / fusion protein: 1D4 (C terminal on insert)
  Cloning method: Unknown
  Sequencing primers: 5′ SP6; 3′ SV40pA-R
Terms and licenses: Academic/Nonprofit Terms; Industry Terms: Not Available to Industry
How to cite: pRK5-mFzd5-1D4 was a gift from Chris Garcia & Jeremy Nathans (Addgene plasmid # 42267 ; http://n2t.net/addgene:42267 ; RRID:Addgene_42267)
