LOCUS       Exported 769 bp ds-DNA linear SYN 20-MAY-2021
DEFINITION  synthetic linear DNA
ACCESSION   .
VERSION     .
KEYWORDS    pRK5-mFzd5-1D4
SOURCE      synthetic DNA construct
  ORGANISM  synthetic DNA construct
REFERENCE   1 (bases 1 to 769)
  AUTHORS   Yu H, Ye X, Guo N, Nathans J
  TITLE     Frizzled 2 and frizzled 7 function redundantly in convergent
            extension and closure of the ventricular septum and palate: evidence
            for a network of interacting genes.
  JOURNAL   Development. 2012 Dec 1;139(23):4383-94. doi: 10.1242/dev.083352.
            Epub 2012 Oct 24.
  PUBMED    23095888
REFERENCE   2 (bases 1 to 769)
  AUTHORS   .
  TITLE     Direct Submission
  JOURNAL   Exported May 20, 2021 from SnapGene Server 1.1.58
            http://www.snapgene.com
FEATURES             Location/Qualifiers
     source          1..769
                     /organism="synthetic DNA construct"
                     /mol_type="other DNA"
     primer_bind     20..36
                     /label=pBluescriptKS
                     /note="For pBluescript vector"
     primer_bind     21..37
                     /label=KS primer
                     /note="common sequencing primer, one of multiple similar
                     variants"
ORIGIN
        1 gccaagctcg ggccccccct cgaggtcgac ggtatcgata agctttaggc aggcgccact
       61 tggctggtct ctgtcttgga aggcgcgcct acgtgcgaca gggacacttg cttgtggtat
      121 gcggcggtgg ggccaggcgg cccggtcctg ccggtgagcg cggcgctggc ctccgcatag
      181 tctcctgcgg ccatagcgcc accgctcttg tggccccgcc gagagctgca gcagcagcgg
      241 ctggtgaacc gccgccaaga ctccagagtc ttgccggacc agatccagac tcccgacgtg
      301 atgcccacca ccaggcacat gaagtacttg agcatgagca cccagtactc gggtttggcg
      361 cgtggctggc cagcgtccgg tcccggacac gcgcaggtga gggctgcctc ccagctctcc
      421 cggtagtgct gctcatacag gtagcaggcc accacgatgc tggctggcac cgtgtagagc
      481 agggtgaaga tgccgatgcg gatcatgagc ttctctagct tgtccgtctt agtgccaccc
      541 tgcttgatga cgctccggat gcggaagagt gacacgaagc ctgccagaag gaagagcgtg
      601 cccaccaaca ggtacagcac cagtgggccc aagacaaagc ctcgtagtga gttcaggttt
      661 tggttgccca catagcagat gccagccact gggtccccgt ccaccgagct cagtgccagc
      721 gccgtaatgg acttgacact ggggatgagc caggcagcaa ggtggaaag
//
